Addgene plasmid #55135: mCherry-SSTR3-N-17
Purpose: Localization: Cilium, Excitation: 587, Emission: 610
Depositing lab: Michael Davidson. Depositing organization: Florida State University, Tallahassee.
Backbone
  Vector backbone: mCherry-N1
  Backbone size w/o insert (bp): 4750
  Vector type: Mammalian Expression
  Selectable markers: Neomycin (select with G418)
Growth in bacteria
  Bacterial resistance: Kanamycin, 50 μg/mL
  Growth temperature: 37°C
  Growth strain: DH5alpha
  Copy number: High Copy
Gene/Insert
  Gene/Insert name: SSTR3 (alt name: NM_009218.3)
  Species: M. musculus (mouse)
  Promoter: CMV
  Tag / fusion protein: mCherry (C terminal on backbone)
  Cloning method: Unknown
  Sequencing primers: 5′ CMV-F; 3′ SV40pA-R
Terms and licenses: Academic/Nonprofit Terms; Industry Terms: Not Available to Industry
Depositor comments: . Excitation = 587; Emission = 610
How to cite: mCherry-SSTR3-N-17 was a gift from Michael Davidson (Addgene plasmid # 55135 ; http://n2t.net/addgene:55135 ; RRID:Addgene_55135)
