[The description below was written by a language model from this plasmid's Addgene catalogue record and pLannotate feature annotations shown in this document.]
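Description:
mCherry-SSTR3-N-17 is a mammalian expression plasmid built on the mCherry-N1 backbone, a Clontech-style N1 fluorescent protein vector, with a sequenced length of about 6 kb. It encodes mouse somatostatin receptor 3 (Sstr3), a G protein-coupled receptor for somatostatin-14 and -28, fused at its C terminus to the monomeric red fluorescent protein mCherry. The Sstr3 coding sequence sits in the multiple cloning site directly upstream of mCherry, separated by a short linker derived from residual polylinker sequence; the "17" in the name probably refers to the linker length, though the record does not say so. Transcription of the fusion is driven by the human cytomegalovirus immediate early enhancer and promoter and terminated by an SV40 polyadenylation signal.

The plasmid replicates in E. coli at high copy from a ColE1/pUC-type origin and also carries an f1 origin for single-stranded DNA production. A single Tn5 aminoglycoside phosphotransferase gene (NeoR/KanR) serves both hosts: a bacterial bla-type promoter drives it for kanamycin selection in bacteria, and an SV40 enhancer/early promoter drives it for G418 selection of stable mammalian transfectants, with an HSV TK polyadenylation signal downstream. The short large T antigen, ble and bGH poly(A) fragments in the feature table appear to be backbone remnants or partial annotation matches rather than functional elements.

The stated purpose is a localization marker for the cilium. The receptor fusion labels this compartment in transfected mammalian cells for red fluorescence imaging, with excitation at 587 nm and emission at 610 nm.
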