Features (pLannotate 1.2.2; 17 found; start..end, strand, type, name):
      2..305     +  enhancer       CMV enhancer: human cytomegalovirus immediate early enhancer
    306..509     +  promoter       CMV promoter: human cytomegalovirus (CMV) immediate early promoter
    532..559     +  misc_feature   MCS (fragment): multiple cloning site
    566..1849    +  CDS            Sstr3: SSR3_MOUSE - Also known as Smstr3. Experimental evidence at transcript level: Swiss-Prot protein existence level 2. Receptor for somatostatin-14 and -28. This receptor is coupled via pertussis toxin sensitive G proteins to inhibition of adenylyl cyclase. From Mus musculus (Mouse).
   1851..1887    +  misc_feature   MCS (fragment): multiple cloning site
   1901..2608    +  CDS            mCherry: mCherry is a basic (constitutively fluorescent) red fluorescent protein published in 2004, derived from Discosoma sp.. It is reported to be a very rapidly-maturing monomer with low acid sensitivity.
   2628..2711    +  CDS            large T antigen (fragment): large T antigen from SV40 (simian virus 40)
   2734..2855    +  polyA_signal   SV40 poly(A) signal: SV40 polyadenylation signal
   2889..3317    -  rep_origin     f1 ori (sequence partly withheld): f1 bacteriophage origin of replication; arrow indicates direction of (+) strand synthesis
   3344..3448    +  promoter       AmpR promoter: bla
   3450..3807    +  promoter       SV40 promoter: SV40 enhancer and early promoter
   3842..4636    +  CDS            NeoR/KanR: aminoglycoside phosphotransferase from Tn5; aph(3')-II (or nptII); confers resistance to neomycin, kanamycin, and G418 (Geneticin®)
   4657..4809    +  CDS            ble (fragment): BLE_KLEPN - Experimental evidence at protein level: Swiss-Prot protein existence level 1. Binding protein with a strong affinity to the bleomycin family of antibiotics. Binds to CL990; an antimitotic-antibiotic compound. From Klebsiella pneumoniae.
   4868..4915    +  polyA_signal   HSV TK poly(A) signal: herpes simplex virus thymidine kinase polyadenylation signal (Cole and Stacy, 1985)
   5006..5022    -  polyA_signal   bGH poly(A) signal (fragment): bovine growth hormone polyadenylation signal
   5244..5832    +  rep_origin     ori: high-copy-number ColE1/pMB1/pBR322/pUC origin of replication
   5947..6005    +  enhancer       CMV enhancer (fragment): human cytomegalovirus immediate early enhancer
>Addgene plasmid #55135 | mCherry-SSTR3-N-17 | addgene full sequence | sequence record 329523 | Addgene NGS Result
GCGTTACATAACTTACGGTAAATGGCCCGCCTGGCTGACCGCCCAACGACCCCCGCCCATTGACGTCAAT
AATGACGTATGTTCCCATAGTAACGCCAATAGGGACTTTCCATTGACGTCAATGGGTGGAGTATTTACGG
TAAACTGCCCACTTGGCAGTACATCAAGTGTATCATATGCCAAGTACGCCCCCTATTGACGTCAATGACG
GTAAATGGCCCGCCTGGCATTATGCCCAGTACATGACCTTATGGGACTTTCCTACTTGGCAGTACATCTA
CGTATTAGTCATCGCTATTACCATGGTGATGCGGTTTTGGCAGTACATCAATGGGCGTGGATAGCGGTTT
GACTCACGGGGATTTCCAAGTCTCCACCCCATTGACGTCAATGGGAGTTTGTTTTGGCACCAAAATCAAC
GGGACTTTCCAAAATGTCGTAACAACTCCGCCCCATTGACGCAAATGGGCGGTAGGCGTGTACGGTGGGA
GGTCTATATAAGCAGAGCTGGTTTAGTGAACCGTCAGATCCGCTAGCGCTACCGGACTCAGATCTCGAGA
CCGCCATGGCCACTGTTACCTATCCTTCATCTGAGCCTACGACCTTGGACCCTGGGAACGCATCCTCGAC
CTGGCCCCTGGATACCACCCTGGGGAACACATCCGCTGGCGCTAGCCTGACAGGCCTGGCTGTCAGTGGC
ATCTTGATCTCTCTGGTGTACCTGGTGGTGTGCGTGGTGGGTTTGCTGGGCAACTCGCTGGTGATCTACG
TGGTCCTGCGGCACACGTCCAGCCCATCAGTGACCAGTGTCTATATCCTCAACCTGGCTCTGGCTGATGA
GCTCTTCATGCTAGGGCTACCCTTCCTGGCTGCTCAGAACGCCCTGTCCTACTGGCCCTTCGGATCTCTC
ATGTGCCGTCTGGTCATGGCCGTGGATGGCATCAACCAGTTCACCAGCATCTTCTGCCTCACCGTCATGA
GTGTGGACCGCTATCTGGCTGTGGTGCACCCCACACGCTCAGCCCGCTGGCGCACGGCACCAGTGGCTCG
CACGGTCAGTGCAGCTGTCTGGGTGGCCTCGGCTGTGGTGGTGCTGCCTGTGGTTGTGTTCTCAGGAGTG
CCCCGGGGCATGAGCACGTGCCACATGCAGTGGCCAGAGCCAGCGGCTGCCTGGCGAACAGCCTTCATCA
TCTACACGGCCGCACTGGGCTTCTTTGGGCCCCTGCTGGTCATCTGCTTGTGCTACTTGCTCATTGTGGT
AAAGGTGCGGTCGACCACCCGGCGGGTGCGGGCGCCCTCGTGTCAGTGGGTACAGGCACCCGCATGCCAG
CGGCGACGCCGCTCTGAGCGCAGGGTCACACGCATGGTGGTGGCCGTGGTGGCACTCTTCGTCCTCTGCT
GGATGCCTTTCTATCTGCTCAACATCGTCAATGTGGTGTGCCCGCTGCCGGAGGAGCCCGCCTTCTTCGG
CCTCTACTTCCTGGTGGTGGCGCTGCCCTACGCCAACAGCTGCGCAAACCCCATCCTCTACGGCTTCCTC
TCCTACCGCTTCAAGCAGGGCTTTCGCAGGATCCTGCTAAGACCATCACGTCGCATTCGGAGCCAGGAGC
CAGGGTCGGGACCTCCAGAGAAGACTGAAGAGGAGGAGGATGAAGAAGAAGAAGAGAGAAGGGAAGAGGA
GGAGCGGAGGATGCAGAGAGGGCAGGAGATGAACGGGAGGCTCAGTCAGATCGCACAGGCTGGCACTAGT
GGACAACAGCCACGGCCCTGCACAGGGACTGCTAAGGAGCAGCAGCTTCTGCCCCAGGAGGCCACAGCTG
GGGACAAGGCCAGCACACTGAGCCATCTGGGAATTCTGCAGTCGACGGTACCGCGGGCCCGGGATCCACC
GGTCGCCACCATGGTGAGCAAGGGCGAGGAGGATAACATGGCCATCATCAAGGAGTTCATGCGCTTCAAG
GTGCACATGGAGGGCTCCGTGAACGGCCACGAGTTCGAGATCGAGGGCGAGGGCGAGGGCCGCCCCTACG
AGGGCACCCAGACCGCCAAGCTGAAGGTGACCAAGGGTGGCCCCCTGCCCTTCGCCTGGGACATCCTGTC
CCCTCAGTTCATGTACGGCTCCAAGGCCTACGTGAAGCACCCCGCCGACATCCCCGACTACTTGAAGCTG
TCCTTCCCCGAGGGCTTCAAGTGGGAGCGCGTGATGAACTTCGAGGACGGCGGCGTGGTGACCGTGACCC
AGGACTCCTCCCTGCAGGACGGCGAGTTCATCTACAAGGTGAAGCTGCGCGGCACCAACTTCCCCTCCGA
CGGCCCCGTAATGCAGAAGAAGACCATGGGCTGGGAGGCCTCCTCCGAGCGGATGTACCCCGAGGACGGC
GCCCTGAAGGGCGAGATCAAGCAGAGGCTGAAGCTGAAGGACGGCGGCCACTACGACGCTGAGGTCAAGA
CCACCTACAAGGCCAAGAAGCCCGTGCAGCTGCCCGGCGCCTACAACGTCAACATCAAGTTGGACATCAC
CTCCCACAACGAGGACTACACCATCGTGGAACAGTACGAACGCGCCGAGGGCCGCCACTCCACCGGCGGC
ATGGACGAGCTGTACAAGTAAAGCGGCCGCGACTCTAGATCATAATCAGCCATACCACATTTGTAGAGGT
TTTACTTGCTTTAAAAAACCTCCCACACCTCCCCCTGAACCTGAAACATAAAATGAATGCAATTGTTGTT
GTTAACTTGTTTATTGCAGCTTATAATGGTTACAAATAAAGCAATAGCATCACAAATTTCACAAATAAAG
CATTTTTTTCACTGCATTCTAGTTGTGGTTTGTCCAAACTCATCAATGTATCTTAAGGCGTAAATTGTAA
GCGTTAATATTTTGTTAAAATTCGCGTTAAATTTTTGTTAAATCAGCTCATTTTTTAACCAATAGGCCGA
AATCGGCAAAATCCCTTATAAATCAAAAGAATAGACCGAGATAGGGT
[37 nt withheld, positions 2988-3024]
AAAGAACGTGGACTCCAACGTCAAAGG
[49 nt withheld, positions 3052-3100]
T
[91 nt withheld, positions 3102-3192]
G
[124 nt withheld, positions 3194-3317]
CAGGTGGCACTTTTCGGGGAAATGTGCGCGGAACCCCTATTTGTTTATTTTTCTAAATACATTCAAATAT
GTATCCGCTCATGAGACAATAACCCTGATAAATGCTTCAATAATATTGAAAAAGGAAGAGTCCTGAGGCG
GAAAGAACCAGCTGTGGAATGTGTGTCAGTTAGGGTGTGGAAAGTCCCCAGGCTCCCCAGCAGGCAGAAG
TATGCAAAGCATGCATCTCAATTAGTCAGCAACCAGGTGTGGAAAGTCCCCAGGCTCCCCAGCAGGCAGA
AGTATGCAAAGCATGCATCTCAATTAGTCAGCAACCATAGTCCCGCCCCTAACTCCGCCCATCCCGCCCC
TAACTCCGCCCAGTTCCGCCCATTCTCCGCCCCATGGCTGACTAATTTTTTTTATTTATGCAGAGGCCGA
GGCCGCCTCGGCCTCTGAGCTATTCCAGAAGTAGTGAGGAGGCTTTTTTGGAGGCCTAGGCTTTTGCAAA
GATCGATCAAGAGACAGGATGAGGATCGTTTCGCATGATTGAACAAGATGGATTGCACGCAGGTTCTCCG
GCCGCTTGGGTGGAGAGGCTATTCGGCTATGACTGGGCACAACAGACAATCGGCTGCTCTGATGCCGCCG
TGTTCCGGCTGTCAGCGCAGGGGCGCCCGGTTCTTTTTGTCAAGACCGACCTGTCCGGTGCCCTGAATGA
ACTGCAAGACGAGGCAGCGCGGCTATCGTGGCTGGCCACGACGGGCGTTCCTTGCGCAGCTGTGCTCGAC
GTTGTCACTGAAGCGGGAAGGGACTGGCTGCTATTGGGCGAAGTGCCGGGGCAGGATCTCCTGTCATCTC
ACCTTGCTCCTGCCGAGAAAGTATCCATCATGGCTGATGCAATGCGGCGGCTGCATACGCTTGATCCGGC
TACCTGCCCATTCGACCACCAAGCGAAACATCGCATCGAGCGAGCACGTACTCGGATGGAAGCCGGTCTT
GTCGATCAGGATGATCTGGACGAAGAGCATCAGGGGCTCGCGCCAGCCGAACTGTTCGCCAGGCTCAAGG
CGAGCATGCCCGACGGCGAGGATCTCGTCGTGACCCATGGCGATGCCTGCTTGCCGAATATCATGGTGGA
AAATGGCCGCTTTTCTGGATTCATCGACTGTGGCCGGCTGGGTGTGGCGGACCGCTATCAGGACATAGCG
TTGGCTACCCGTGATATTGCTGAAGAGCTTGGCGGCGAATGGGCTGACCGCTTCCTCGTGCTTTACGGTA
TCGCCGCTCCCGATTCGCAGCGCATCGCCTTCTATCGCCTTCTTGACGAGTTCTTCTGAGCGGGACTCTG
GGGTTCGAAATGACCGACCAAGCGACGCCCAACCTGCCATCACGAGATTTCGATTCCACCGCCGCCTTCT
ATGAAAGGTTGGGCTTCGGAATCGTTTTCCGGGACGCCGGCTGGATGATCCTCCAGCGCGGGGATCTCAT
GCTGGAGTTCTTCGCCCACCCTAGGGGGAGGCTAACTGAAACACGGAAGGAGACAATACCGGAAGGAACC
CGCGCTATGACGGCAATAAAAAGACAGAATAAAACGCACGGTGTTGGGTCGTTTGTTCATAAACGCGGGG
TTCGGTCCCAGGGCTGGCACTCTGTCGATACCCCACCGAGACCCCATTGGGGCCAATACGCCCGCGTTTC
TTCCTTTTCCCCACCCCACCCCCCAAGTTCGGGTGAAGGCCCAGGGCTCGCAGCCAACGTCGGGGCGGCA
GGCCCTGCCATAGCCTCAGGTTACTCATATATACTTTAGATTGATTTAAAACTTCATTTTTAATTTAAAA
GGATCTAGGTGAAGATCCTTTTTGATAATCTCATGACCAAAATCCCTTAACGTGAGTTTTCGTTCCACTG
AGCGTCAGACCCCGTAGAAAAGATCAAAGGATCTTCTTGAGATCCTTTTTTTCTGCGCGTAATCTGCTGC
TTGCAAACAAAAAAACCACCGCTACCAGCGGTGGTTTGTTTGCCGGATCAAGAGCTACCAACTCTTTTTC
CGAAGGTAACTGGCTTCAGCAGAGCGCAGATACCAAATACTGTTCTTCTAGTGTAGCCGTAGTTAGGCCA
CCACTTCAAGAACTCTGTAGCACCGCCTACATACCTCGCTCTGCTAATCCTGTTACCAGTGGCTGCTGCC
AGTGGCGATAAGTCGTGTCTTACCGGGTTGGACTCAAGACGATAGTTACCGGATAAGGCGCAGCGGTCGG
GCTGAACGGGGGGTTCGTGCACACAGCCCAGCTTGGAGCGAACGACCTACACCGAACTGAGATACCTACA
GCGTGAGCTATGAGAAAGCGCCACGCTTCCCGAAGGGAGAAAGGCGGACAGGTATCCGGTAAGCGGCAGG
GTCGGAACAGGAGAGCGCACGAGGGAGCTTCCAGGGGGAAACGCCTGGTATCTTTATAGTCCTGTCGGGT
TTCGCCACCTCTGACTTGAGCGTCGATTTTTGTGATGCTCGTCAGGGGGGCGGAGCCTATGGAAAAACGC
CAGCAACGCGGCCTTTTTACGGTTCCTGGCCTTTTGCTGGCCTTTTGCTCACATGTTCTTTCCTGCGTTA
TCCCCTGATTCTGTGGATAACCGTATTACCGCCATGCATTAGTTATTAATAGTAATCAATTACGGGGTCA
TTAGTTCATAGCCCATATATGGAGTTCC
