>Addgene plasmid #55135 | mCherry-SSTR3-N-17 | depositor partial sequence | sequence record 85502 | insert sequence
AGATCCGCTAGCGCTACCGGACTCAGATCTCGAGACCGCCATGGCCACTGTTACCTATCCTTCATCTGAG
CCTACGACCTTGGACCCTGGGAACGCATCCTCGACCTGGCCCCTGGATACCACCCTGGGGAACACATCCG
CTGGCGCTAGCCTGACAGGCCTGGCTGTCAGTGGCATCTTGATCTCTCTGGTGTACCTGGTGGTGTGCGT
GGTGGGTTTGCTGGGCAACTCGCTGGTGATCTACGTGGTCCTGCGGCACACGTCCAGCCCATCAGTGACC
AGTGTCTATATCCTCAACCTGGCTCTGGCTGATGAGCTCTTCATGCTAGGGCTACCCTTCCTGGCTGCTC
AGAACGCCCTGTCCTACTGGCCCTTCGGATCTCTCATGTGCCGTCTGGTCATGGCCGTGGATGGCATCAA
CCAGTTCACCAGCATCTTCTGCCTCACCGTCATGAGTGTGGACCGCTATCTGGCTGTGGTGCACCCCACA
CGCTCAGCCCGCTGGCGCACGGCACCAGTGGCTCGCACGGTCAGTGCAGCTGTCTGGGTGGCCTCGGCTG
TGGTGGTGCTGCCTGTGGTTGTGTTCTCAGGAGTGCCCCGGGGCATGAGCACGTGCCACATGCAGTGGCC
AGAGCCAGCGGCTGCCTGGCGAACAGCCTTCATCATCTACACGGCCGCACTGGGCTTCTTTGGGCCCCTG
CTGGTCATCTGCTTGTGCTACTTGCTCATTGTGGTAAAGGTGCGGTCGACCACCCGGCGGGTGCGGGCGC
CCTCGTGTCAGTGGGTACAGGCACCCGCATGCCAGCGGCGACGCCGCTCTGAGCGCAGGGTCACACGCAT
GGTGGTGGCCGTGGTGGCACTCTTCGTCCTCTGCTGGATGCCTTTCTATCTGCTCAACATCGTCAATGTG
GTGTGCCCGCTGCCGGAGGAGCCCGCCTTCTTCGGCCTCTACTTCCTGGTGGTGGCGCTGCCCTACGCCA
ACAGCTGCGCAAACCCCATCCTCTACGGCTTCCTCTCCTACCGCTTCAAGCAGGGCTTTCGCAGGATCCT
GCTAAGACCATCACGTCGCATTCGGAGCCAGGAGCCAGGGTCGGGACCTCCAGAGAAGACTGAAGAGGAG
GAGGATGAAGAAGAAGAAGAGAGAAGGGAAGAGGAGGAGCGGAGGATGCAGAGAGGGCAGGAGATGAACG
GGAGGCTCAGTCAGATCGCACAGGCTGGCACTAGTGGACAACAGCCACGGCCCTGCACAGGGACTGCTAA
GGAGCAGCAGCTTCTGCCCCAGGAGGCCACAGCTGGGGACAAGGCCAGCACACTGAGCCATCTGGGAATT
CTGCAGTCGACGGTACCGCGGGCCCGGGATCCACCGGTCGCCACCATGGTGAGCAAGGGCGAGGAGGATA
ACATGGCCATCATCAAGGAGTTCATGCGCTTCAAGGTGCACATGGAGGGCTCCGTGAACGGCCACGAGTT
CGAGATCGAGGGCGAGGGCGAGGGCCGCCCCTACGAGGGCACCCAGACCGCCAAGCTGAAGGTGACCAAG
GGTGGCCCCCTGCCCTTCGCCTGGGACATCCTGTCCCCTCAGTTCATGTACGGCTCCAAGGCCTACGTGA
AGCACCCCGCCGACATCCCCGACTACTTGAAGCTGTCCTTCCCCGAGGGCTTCAAGTGGGAGCGCGTGAT
GAACTTCGAGGACGGCGGCGTGGTGACCGTGACCCAGGACTCCTCCCTGCAGGACGGCGAGTTCATCTAC
AAGGTGAAGCTGCGCGGCACCAACTTCCCCTCCGACGGCCCCGTAATGCAGAAGAAGACCATGGGCTGGG
AGGCCTCCTCCGAGCGGATGTACCCCGAGGACGGCGCCCTGAAGGGCGAGATCAAGCAGAGGCTGAAGCT
GAAGGACGGCGGCCACTACGACGCTGAGGTCAAGACCACCTACAAGGCCAAGAAGCCCGTGCAGCTGCCC
GGCGCCTACAACGTCAACATCAAGTTGGACATCACCTCCCACAACGAGGACTACACCATCGTGGAACAGT
ACGAACGCGCCGAGGGCCGCCACTCCACCGGCGGCATGGACGAGCTGTACAAGTAAAGCGGCCGCGACTC
TAGATCATAATCAGCCATACCACATTT
