>Addgene plasmid #55135 | mCherry-SSTR3-N-17 | addgene partial sequence | sequence record 99218 | mCherry-R 5'-TTGGTCACCTTCAGCTTGG-3'
CCTCGATCTCGAACTCGTGGCCGTTCACGGAGCCCTCCATGTGCACCTTGAAGCGCATGAACTCCTTGAT
GATGGCCATGTTATCCTCCTCGCCCTTGCTCACCATGGTGGCGACCGGTGGATCCCGGGCCCGCGGTACC
GTCGACTGCAGAATTCCCAGATGGCTCAGTGTGCTGGCCTTGTCCCCAGCTGTGGCCTCCTGGGGCAGAA
GCTGCTGCTCCTTAGCAGTCCCTGTGCAGGGCCGTGGCTGTTGTCCACTAGTGCCAGCCTGTGCGATCTG
ACTGAGCCTCCCGTTCATCTCCTGCCCTCTCTGCATCCTCCGCTCCTCCTCTTCCCTTCTCTCTTCTTCT
TCTTCATCCTCCTCCTCTTCAGTCTTCTCTGGAGGTCCCGACCCTGGCTCCTGGCTCCGAATGCGACGTG
ATGGTCTTAGCAGGATCCTGCGAAAGCCCTGCTTGAAGCGGTAGGAGAGGAAGCCGTAGAGGATGGGGTT
TGCGCAGCTGTTGGCGTAGGGCAGCGCCACCACCAGGAAGTAGAGGCCGAAGAAGGCGGGCTCCTCCGGC
AGCGGGCACACCACATTGACGATGTTGAGCAGATAGAAAGGCATCCAGCAGAGGACGAAGAGTGCCACCA
CGGCCACCACCATGCGTGTGACCCTGCGCTCAGAGCGGCGTCGCCGCTGGCATGCGGGTGCCTGTACCCA
CTGACACGAGGGCGCCCGCACCCGCCGGGTGGTCGACCGCACCTTTACCACAATGAGCAAGTAGCACAAG
CAGATGACCAGCAGGG
